>Addgene plasmid #159899 | pSEM233 - [Pmlc-1 | tagRFP-T | cbr-tbb-2 UTR] | addgene full sequence | sequence record 315128 | Addgene NGS Result
ATTCACTGGCCGTCGTTTTACAACGTCGTGACTGGGAAAACCCTGGCGTTACCCAACTTAATCGCCTTGC
AGCACATCCCCCTTTCGCCAGCTGGCGTAATAGCGAAGAGGCCCGCACCGATCGCCCTTCCCAACAGTTG
CGCAGCCTGAATGGCGAATGGCGCCTGATGCGGTATTTTCTCCTTACGCATCTGTGCGGTATTTCACACC
GCATATGGTGCACTCTCAGTGCAATCTGCTCTGATGCCGCATAGTTAAGCCAGCCCCGACACCCGCCAAC
ACCCGCTGACGCGCCCTGACGGGCTTGTCTGCTCCCGGCATCCGCTTACAGACAAGCTGTGACCGTCTCC
GGGAGCTGCATGTGTCAGAGGTTTTCACCGTCATCACCGAAACGCGCGAGACGAAAGGGCCTCGTGATAC
GCCTATTTTTATAGGTTAATGTCATGATAATAATGGTTTCTTAGACGTCAGGTGGCACTTTTCGGGGAAA
TGTGCGCGGAACCCCTATTTGTTTATTTTTCTAAATACATTCAAATATGTATCCGCTCATGAGACAATAA
CCCTGATAAATGCTTCAATAATATTGAAAAAGGAAGAGTATGAGTATTCAACATTTCCGTGTCGCCCTTA
TTCCCTTTTTTGCGGCATTTTGCCTTCCTGTTTTTGCTCACCCAGAAACGCTGGTGAAAGTAAAAGATGC
TGAAGATCAGTTGGGTGCACGAGTGGGTTACATCGAACTGGATCTCAACAGCGGTAAGATCCTTGAGAGT
TTTCGCCCCGAAGAACGTTTTCCAATGATGAGCACTTTTAAAGTTCTGCTATGTGGCGCGGTATTATCCC
GTATTGACGCCGGGCAAGAGCAACTCGGTCGCCGCATACACTATTCTCAGAATGACTTGGTTGAGTACTC
ACCAGTCACAGAAAAGCATCTTACGGATGGCATGACAGTAAGAGAATTATGCAGTGCTGCCATAACCATG
AGTGATAACACTGCGGCCAACTTACTTCTGACAACGATCGGAGGACCGAAGGAGCTAACCGCTTTTTTGC
ACAACATGGGGGATCATGTAACTCGCCTTGATCGTTGGGAACCGGAGCTGAATGAAGCCATACCAAACGA
CGAGCGTGACACCACGATGCCTGTAGCAATGGCAACAACGTTGCGCAAACTATTAACTGGCGAACTACTT
ACTCTAGCTTCCCGGCAACAATTAATAGACTGGATGGAGGCGGATAAAGTTGCAGGACCACTTCTGCGCT
CGGCCCTTCCGGCTGGCTGGTTTATTGCTGATAAATCTGGAGCCGGTGAGCGTGGCTCTCGCGGTATCAT
TGCAGCACTGGGGTCAGATGGTAAGCCCTCCCGTATCGTAGTTATCTACACGACGGGGAGTCAGGCAACT
ATGGATGAACGAAATAGACAGATCGCTGAGATAGGTGCCTCACTGATTAAGCATTGGTAACTGTCAGACC
AAGTTTACTCATATATACTTTAGATTGATTTAAAACTTCATTTTTAATTTAAAAGGATCTAGGTGAAGAT
CCTTTTTGATAATCTCATGACCAAAATCCCTTAACGTGAGTTTTCGTTCCACTGAGCGTCAGACCCCGTA
GAAAAGATCAAAGGATCTTCTTGAGATCCTTTTTTTCTGCGCGTAATCTGCTGCTTGCAAACAAAAAAAC
CACCGCTACCAGCGGTGGTTTGTTTGCCGGATCAAGAGCTACCAACTCTTTTTCCGAAGGTAACTGGCTT
CAGCAGAGCGCAGATACCAAATACTGTTCTTCTAGTGTAGCCGTAGTTAGGCCACCACTTCAAGAACTCT
GTAGCACCGCCTACATACCTCGCTCTGCTAATCCTGTTACCAGTGGCTGCTGCCAGTGGCGATAAGTCGT
GTCTTACCGGGTTGGACTCAAGACGATAGTTACCGGATAAGGCGCAGCGGTCGGGCTGAACGGGGGGTTC
GTGCACACAGCCCAGCTTGGAGCGAACGACCTACACCGAACTGAGATACCTACAGCGTGAGCTATGAGAA
AGCGCCACGCTTCCCGAAGGGAGAAAGGCGGACAGGTATCCGGTAAGCGGCAGGGTCGGAACAGGAGAGC
GCACGAGGGAGCTTCCAGGGGGAAACGCCTGGTATCTTTATAGTCCTGTCGGGTTTCGCCACCTCTGACT
TGAGCGTCGATTTTTGTGATGCTCGTCAGGGGGGCGGAGCCTATGGAAAAACGCCAGCAACGCGGCCTTT
TTACGGTTCCTGGTCTTTTGCTGGCCTTTTGCTCACATGTTCTTTCCTGCGTTATCCCCTGATTCTGTGG
ATAACCGTATTACCGCCTTTGAGTGAGCTGATACCAGCGGATAACAATTTCACACAGGAAACAGCTATGA
CCATGATTACGCCAAGCTATCAACTTTGTATAGAAAAGTTGAGCGTTTCTGCCAGCTGACGCATTATCTT
AAAAGCTGTTTTCAGATAAGAGCACTGGTAGACAGAACACTCAATAGAAAATCAGATGAAAAAGTTTGAA
AGTTGAGGAATCAAAAAAGTTATCCTTGTTAATTTAGGATATGAGTAAGAACCTCTTGTCACACTAATTC
TGATGGAAGGTTTTTTTTTCTGAATCGTTTCTGAATTGTCTCCAATGAGAGTATAGTTCGAAACACAATT
TTTGTCTGTTATTCAATGACATCAAAATTATTGATTTCAAAAATAGCTGCAAATCCTAAAATCAAAAATC
ACTGCGTATGTCAAAACTTTGAAGATTGTGTGAAAATCAATATTTGCTCTGTTTCATCCTATCTTAAAAT
ACGCCCGATTAATTATTTCATTTTAACAAAACTTGAAAAAAAACTATACAAATAGATTTCACAAGTAGTT
GAAACAATTAGTAGGAAAATTATAATTTATACCAGAAAAATATATGTCAAAAAAAATTATCGTTAGTGAA
ATATTATAAACAGATATTACTGGAACCATCTGATAAATTCAGTATGTCCCATTTAGTCATGTTATGAAAA
TTAAAATTTATAATCAAGTTCCAAAACAAAAGAGTTTCAGATTTTCAAGTTTTCAATTATCCTGTTTGTT
GGAAATGTTGAATTTAAACCTTCCTTTCCAACTCAAAACAAATTCTGATTATGTTGTGCCCTGCTCAGAT
TTAAAGCTCGGATGATCTATTCCCTTTCCCTTATTGCATCCCCTCATTTATCCGATCGAGCAACTTTTTC
GATGGCGGGTAAGAGGCATCGCGACGCAAGCAAGGCGAGAGTTTTGCCCATCTTCTTGGAAACCTCCGAC
GGGTGCCTGATGTTAGCACCACGGGGGCGGTGCGCCTCTTGTGTAAAGTTGTTGAGATTTGCTCAAACAG
CCCTCCCCTCGACGCGGGGCCCAACGAGTGTAAAAGGCAGACAAAAGCGACGGATAATCTTCAGTTAGTC
TCAGTTCACTACTCAGTACAGTCCACAAAATGGTGAGTTGGATTTTTTAATAAGTTATTTGAAAAGCATG
AGTTTCTGTATAGGAATAGGAGTGCGTTCATATATATTTTGATTTAACCTGTCTATATTGTATTTAAAAA
ATTATTTATTTTGAATCAGAGGTTCTATAATCAGTTTCATCTTTAAAAAATTTCTGGTAAATTAAGAACG
TAACATTTAGATTTAGGCTTTGTTTAAAAATCAAGCAATTAAATCGACTATAAAATTGTCAATATGTTCT
CAATTTTCCAGTCCAAGGCCGCCAAGACAAGTTTGTACAAAAAAGCAGGCTCGGCCGGCAGTACTAGCGG
TGGCAGTGGAGGTACCGGCGGAAGCAGTTCCAAGGTAACACTTAGTTTTTGTTGCTCTGTTTAAAAATTA
ATTTTAAGGGAGAGGAGCTCATCAAGGAGAACATGCACATGAAGCTCTACATGGAGGGAACCGTCAACAA
CCACCACTTCAAGTGCACCTCCGAGGGAGAGGGAAAGCCATACGAGGGAACCCAAACCATGCGTATCAAG
GTCGTCGAGGGAGGACCACTCCCATTCGCCTTCGACATCCTCGCCACCTCCTTCATGTACGGATCGCGTA
CCTTCATCAACCACACCCAAGGTAAGTTTTCTTGAGACCTTTACTAACTAACTAGGTCTCATAGATTTTC
AGGAATCCCAGACTTCTTCAAGCAATCCTTCCCAGAGGGATTCACCTGGGAGCGTGTCACCACCTACGAG
GACGGAGGAGTCCTCACCGCCACCCAAGACACCTCCCTCCAAGACGGATGCCTCATCTACAACGTCAAGG
TAAGTTATGTAGAGACCTTTACTAACTAACTAGGTCTCAAACATTTTCAGATCCGTGGAGTCAACTTCCC
ATCCAACGGACCAGTCATGCAAAAGAAGACCCTCGGATGGGAGGCCAACACCGAGATGCTCTACCCAGCC
GACGGAGGACTGGAGGGACGTACCGACATGGCCCTCAAGCTCGTCGGAGGAGGACACCTCATCTGCAACT
TCAAGACCACCTACCGTTCCAAGAAGCCAGCCAAGGTAAGTTCTTTAGAGACCTTTACTAACTAACTAGG
TCTCAGTAATTTTCAGAACCTCAAGATGCCAGGAGTCTACTACGTCGACCACCGTCTGGAGCGTATCAAG
GAGGCCGACAAGGAGACGTACGTCGAGCAACACGAGGTCGCCGTCGCCCGTTACTGCGACCTCCCATCCA
AGCTCGGACACAAGCTCAACGGAATGGACGAGCTCTACAAGGGTGGCACAGGAGGAACGGGCGGTAGTGG
AGGCACTGGTGCCGGCAACCCAGCTTTCTTGTACAAAGTGGAATAGATTCTCGACACCCCTAACTTCCAT
CACAAGCATTCTATTTCTTTCCACAACCTTCTTAAACCCCCCGTATTCGTTTCTTCCCTCACTTGTCTCT
CTCACCCGCCCCGCTCTCCGACGTCATCCACCACCCATCCATTCACTAATTTATTTGCTTTTTTGATTGT
TTTTCTTCTCGGAGACGTTCGCCGTCCCAAGTTTTATCTCTGAAATTTGCGTCTGAGTGAAGTGAATGCT
GAAGTTTCGTGTAGTTCTCAAGATAGCGGCCCAAAAGTGCATTTGAGCACAAATATTTGTATTGTGGTTT
TTTGATTTCTTTAAGAAGTAGCCGCAATGGGTTTCGAAATCTGTTAGGATATTATGCTTGTCTGAGAAAA
AAAAACGGTGAGACGCAGAGAAATAGTGTCTGCGTCTCCACTTAATATGTGCTATTTAGGCTCTCCGCTT
CGATATCGCTACCGTATTCAGACTGCAAAAAATACTCTAACCTTTTTTTTCTCAGACAAGCATAATAACA
ATAGGTAAAAAAAACTGAACCTATTTATTCAAAACTTGATTGGTAAAACATTATATAGAGAAACCGAAAA
ATATACAATTGAATCCTAGGTTAAATTCGCCGCCTTCACAAATCCATTCTGCTCAACTTTATTATACATA
GTTGATA
Features (pLannotate 1.2.2; 15 found; start..end, strand, type, name):
      1..158     +  CDS            lacZα (fragment): LacZα fragment of β-galactosidase; lacZ fragment
    164..263     -  misc_feature   bom (fragment): basis of mobility region from pBR322
    365..400     -  CDS            rop (fragment): Rop protein, which maintains plasmids at low copy number; rop
    495..599     +  promoter       AmpR promoter: bla
    600..1460    +  CDS            AmpR: β-lactamase; bla; confers resistance to ampicillin, carbenicillin, and related antibiotics
   1631..2219    +  rep_origin     ori: high-copy-number ColE1/pMB1/pBR322/pUC origin of replication
   2401..2421    +  protein_bind   attB4: mutant version of attB; core recombination site for the Gateway® BP reaction BP Clonase™
   2837..2853    -  terminator     TEF terminator (fragment): Ashbya gossypii TEF terminator
   3737..3761    +  protein_bind   attB1: mutant version of attB; recombination site for the Gateway® BP reaction BP Clonase™
   3856..4731    +  CDS            TagRFP-T: TagRFP-T is a basic (constitutively fluorescent) red fluorescent protein published in 2008, derived from Entacmaea quadricolor. It has low acid sensitivity.
   4781..4801    -  protein_bind   attB2: mutant version of attB; core recombination site for the Gateway® BP reaction BP Clonase™
   4946..4964    +  terminator     tbb-2 terminator (fragment): tbb-2; transcription terminator for the C. elegans tubulin beta-2 gene
   5016..5040    +  terminator     tbb-2 terminator (fragment): tbb-2; transcription terminator for the C. elegans tubulin beta-2 gene
   5090..5106    +  terminator     tbb-2 terminator (fragment): tbb-2; transcription terminator for the C. elegans tubulin beta-2 gene
   5444..5464    -  protein_bind   attB3: mutant version of attB; core recombination site for the Gateway® BP reaction BP Clonase™
