[The description below was written by a language model from this plasmid's Addgene catalogue record and pLannotate feature annotations shown in this document.]
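Description:
pSEM233 is a 5,467-nt C. elegans expression plasmid assembled by three-fragment Gateway recombination into the pDEST R4-R3 destination backbone. It is propagated in E. coli at high copy from a ColE1/pUC-type origin and selected with ampicillin through the bla (AmpR) gene and its native promoter. The short lacZα, bom and rop fragments detected in the backbone are non-functional remnants of the parental cloning vectors. A 17-nt match to the Ashbya gossypii TEF terminator lies inside the promoter region and is most likely a spurious annotation hit.

The payload is a single transcription unit whose three modules are bounded by the Gateway recombination scars. The segment between attB4 and attB1, which carries no functional annotation in the feature table, corresponds by position to the mlc-1 promoter named in the catalogue entry and described in the associated publication title as a strong pan-muscular promoter. Between attB1 and attB2 sits the coding sequence for TagRFP-T, a constitutively fluorescent red protein derived from Entacmaea quadricolor. The annotated span is somewhat longer than expected for such a protein, but the record does not say why. Between attB2 and attB3 lies the cbr-tbb-2 3′ UTR. It is detected only as short fragmentary matches to the C. elegans tbb-2 terminator, which fits a related but diverged sequence (the cbr prefix conventionally denotes C. briggsae).

The plasmid serves as a fluorescent co-injection marker. When it is injected with other DNA, red muscle fluorescence identifies animals carrying extrachromosomal arrays. According to the publication title, it also helps in selecting for single-copy insertions.
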