Addgene plasmid #159899: pSEM233 - [Pmlc-1 | tagRFP-T | cbr-tbb-2 UTR]
Purpose: Fluorescent co-injection marker to identify extrachromosomal arrays in C. elegans
Depositing lab: Christian Froekjaer-Jensen. Depositing organization: King Abdullah University of Science and Technology (KAUST). Publication: Characterizing a strong pan-muscular promoter (Pmlc-1) as a fluorescent co-injection marker to select for single-copy insertions. El Mouridi S, Peng Y, Frokjaer-Jensen C. MicroPubl Biol. 2020 Sep 3;2020. doi: 10.17912/micropub.biology.000302. PubMed 32908967.
Backbone
  Vector backbone: pDEST R4-R3
  Vector type: Worm Expression
Growth in bacteria
  Bacterial resistance: Ampicillin, 100 μg/mL
  Growth temperature: 37°C
  Growth strain: DH5alpha
  Copy number: High Copy
Gene/Insert
  Gene/Insert name: Pmlc-1 | tagRFP | cbr-tbb-2 UTR
  Species: C. elegans (nematode)
Terms and licenses: Academic/Nonprofit Terms; Industry Terms: Not Available to Industry
Depositor comments: Synthetic Genome Biology lab @ KAUST www.wormbuilder.org
How to cite: pSEM233 - [Pmlc-1 | tagRFP-T | cbr-tbb-2 UTR] was a gift from Christian Froekjaer-Jensen (Addgene plasmid # 159899 ; http://n2t.net/addgene:159899 ; RRID:Addgene_159899)
